>Addgene plasmid #168442 | pTL381 | addgene full sequence | sequence record 349832 | Addgene NGS Result
CGGTGCGGGCCTCTTCGCTATTACGCCAGATCCTTTTGTTGTTTCCGGGTGTACAATATGGACTTCCTCT
TTTCTGGCAACCAAACCCATACATCGGGATTCCTATAATACCTTCGTTGGTCTCCCTAACATGTAGGTGG
CGGAGGGGAGATATACAATAGAACAGATACCAGACAAGACATAATGGGCTAAACAAGACTACACCAATTA
CACTGCCTCATTGATGGTGGTACATAACGAACTAATACTGTAGCCCTAGACTTGATAGCCATCATCATAT
CGAAGTTTCACTACCCTTTTTCCATTTGCCATCTATTGAAGTAATAATAGGCGCATGCAACTTCTTTTCT
TTTTTTTTCTTTTCTCTCTCCCCCGTTGTTGTCTCACCATATCCGCAATGACAAAAAAATGATGGAAGAC
ACTAAAGGAAAAAATTAACGACAAAGACAGCACCAACAGATGTCGTTGTTCCAGAGCTGATGAGGGGTAT
CTCGAAGCACACGAAACTTTTTCCTTCCTTCATTCACGCACACTACTCTCTAATGAGCAACGGTATACGG
CCTTCCTTCCAGTTACTTGAATTTGAAATAAAAAAAAGTTTGCTGTCTTGCTATCAAGTATAAATAGACC
TGCAATTATTAATCTTTTGTTTCCTCGTCATTGTTCTCGTTCCCTTTCTTCCTTGTTTCTTTTTCTGCAC
AATATTTCAAGCTATACCAAGCATACAATCAACTCCAAGCTTGAAGCAAGCCTCCTGAAAGATGAAGCTA
CTGTCTTCTATCGAACAAGCATGCGATATTTGCCGACTTAAAAAGCTCAAGTGCTCCAAAGAAAAACCGA
AGTGCGCCAAGTGTCTGAAGAACAACTGGGAGTGTCGCTACTCTCCCAAAACCAAAAGGTCTCCGCTGAC
TAGGGCACATCTGACAGAAGTGGAATCAAGGCTAGAAAGACTGGAACAGCTATTTCTACTGATTTTTCCT
CGAGAAGACCTTGACATGATTTTGAAAATGGATTCTTTACAGGATATAAAAGCATTGTTAACAGGATTAT
TTGTACAAGATAATGTGAATAAAGATGCCGTCACAGATAGATTGGCTTCAGTGGAGACTGATATGCCTCT
AACATTGAGACAGCATAGAATAAGTGCGACATCATCATCGGAAGAGAGTAGTAACAAAGGTCAAAGACAG
TTGACTGTATCGCCGGAATTTGTAATACGACTCACTATAGGGCGAGCCGCCATCATGGAGGAGCAGAAGC
TGATCTCAGAGGAGGACCTGCATATGGCCATGGAGGCCGAATTCATGGCCATTCTGGTGATCACCGTGAA
CATGCAGTGCTGCCGCTGCAAAGAGAAGATCGACAAGATCCTGAACTGCCTGCGCTGCAAACACTGCATC
GAGAAGATCGAGTACGAGGGCGAGAAAGTGATTGTGCGCGGTAGCTTTTGCGCCGAAGAACTGCGTACCT
GCATTTGGCGCAAAGCCGGCTGCAAAATCATCGTGAGCATCGTGATTGTGGAAGTTTGGCCGCCTCCGCC
TCCGGCAGTTACCGTGAACGTGAAAGCCGATGTGACCGCCACCGCCGTGGCCGGATCCGTCGACCTGCAG
CGGCCGCATAACTAGCATAACCCCTTGGGGCCTCTAAACGGGTCTTGAGGGGTTTTTTGCGCGCTTGCAG
CCAAGCTAATTCCGGGCGAATTTCTTATGATTTATGATTTTTATTATTAAATAAGTTATAAAAAAAATAA
GTGTATACAAATTTTAAAGTGACTCTTAGGTTTTAAAACGAAAATTCTTATTCTTGAGTAACTCTTTCCT
GTAGGTCAGGTTGCTTTCTCAGGTATAGCATGAGGTCGCTCTTATTGACCACACCTCTACCGGCATGCAA
GCTTGGCGTAATCATGGTCATAGCTGTTTCCTGTGTGAAATTGTTATCCGCTCACAATTCCACACAACAT
ACGAGCCGGAAGCATAAAGTGTAAAGCCTGGGGTGCCTAATGAGTGAGCTAACTCACATTAATTGCGTTG
CGCTCACTGCCCGCTTTCCAGTCGGGAAACCTGTCGTGCCAGCTGCATTAATGAATCGGCCAACGCGCGG
GGAGAGGCGGTTTGCGTATTGGGCGCTCTTCCGCTTCCTCGCTCACTGACTCGCTGCGCTCGGTCGTTCG
GCTGCGGCGAGCGGTATCAGCTCACTCAAAGGCGGTAATACGGTTATCCACAGAATCAGGGGATAACGCA
GGAAAGAACATGTGAGCAAAAGGCCAGCAAAAGGCCAGGAACCGTAAAAAGGCCGCGTTGCTGGCGTTTT
TCCATAGGCTCCGCCCCCCTGACGAGCATCACAAAAATCGACGCTCAAGTCAGAGGTGGCGAAACCCGAC
AGGACTATAAAGATACCAGGCGTTTCCCCCTGGAAGCTCCCTCGTGCGCTCTCCTGTTCCGACCCTGCCG
CTTACCGGATACCTGTCCGCCTTTCTCCCTTCGGGAAGCGTGGCGCTTTCTCATAGCTCACGCTGTAGGT
ATCTCAGTTCGGTGTAGGTCGTTCGCTCCAAGCTGGGCTGTGTGCACGAACCCCCCGTTCAGCCCGACCG
CTGCGCCTTATCCGGTAACTATCGTCTTGAGTCCAACCCGGTAAGACACGACTTATCGCCACTGGCAGCA
GCCACTGGTAACAGGATTAGCAGAGCGAGGTATGTAGGCGGTGCTACAGAGTTCTTGAAGTGGTGGCCTA
ACTACGGCTACACTAGAAGAACAGTATTTGGTATCTGCGCTCTGCTGAAGCCAGTTACCTTCGGAAAAAG
AGTTGGTAGCTCTTGATCCGGCAAACAAACCACCGCTGGTAGCGGTGGTTTTTTTGTTTGCAAGCAGCAG
ATTACGCGCAGAAAAAAAGGATCTCAAGAAGATCCTTTGATCTTTTCTACGGGGTCTGACGCTCAGTGGA
ACGAAAACTCACGTTAAGGGATTTTGGTCATGAGATTATCAAAAAGGATCTTCACCTAGATCCTTTTAAA
TTAAAAATGAAGTTTTAAATCAATCTAAAGTATATATGAGTAACCTGAGGCTATGGCAGGGCCTGCCGCC
CCGACGTTGGCTGCGAGCCCTGGGCCTTCACCCGAACTTGGGGGGTGGGGTGGGGAAAAGGAAGAAACGC
GGGCGTATTGGCCCCAATGGGGTCTCGGTGGGGTATCGACAGAGTGCCAGCCCTGGGACCGAACCCCGCG
TTTATGAACAAACGACCCAACACCGTGCGTTTTATTCTGTCTTTTTATTGCCGTCATAGCGCGGGTTCCT
TCCGGTATTGTCTCCTTCCGTGTTTCAGTTAGCCTCCCCCTAGGGTGGGCGAAGAACTCCAGCATGAGAT
CCCCGCGCTGGAGGATCATCCAGCCGGCGTCCCGGAAAACGATTCCGAAGCCCAACCTTTCATAGAAGGC
GGCGGTGGAATCGAAATCTCGTGATGGCAGGTTGGGCGTCGCTTGGTCGGTCATTTCGAACCCCAGAGTC
CCGCTCAGAAGAACTCGTCAAGAAGGCGATAGAAGGCGATGCGCTGCGAATCGGGAGCGGCGATACCGTA
AAGCACGAGGAAGCGGTCAGCCCATTCGCCGCCAAGCTCTTCAGCAATATCACGGGTAGCCAACGCTATG
TCCTGATAGCGGTCCGCCACACCCAGCCGGCCACAGTCGATGAATCCAGAAAAGCGGCCATTTTCCACCA
TGATATTCGGCAAGCAGGCATCGCCATGAGTCACGACGAGATCCTCGCCGTCGGGCATGCTCGCCTTGAG
CCTGGCGAACAGTTCGGCTGGCGCGAGCCCCTGATGCTCTTCGTCCAGATCATCCTGATCGACAAGACCG
GCTTCCATCCGAGTACGTGCTCGCTCGATGCGATGTTTCGCTTGGTGGTCGAATGGGCAGGTAGCCGGAT
CAAGCGTATGCAGCCGCCGCATTGCATCAGCCATGATGGATACTTTCTCGGCAGGAGCAAGGTGAGATGA
CAGGAGATCCTGCCCCGGCACTTCGCCCAATAGCAGCCAGTCCCTTCCCGCTTCAGTGACAACGTCGAGC
ACAGCTGCGCAAGGAACGCCCGTCGTGGCCAGCCACGATAGCCGCGCTGCCTCGTCTTGCAGTTCATTCA
GGGCACCGGACAGGTCGGTCTTGACAAAAAGAACCGGGCGCCCCTGCGCTGACAGCCGGAACACGGCGGC
ATCAGAGCAGCCGATTGTCTGTTGTGCCCAGTCATAGCCGAATAGCCTCTCCACCCAAGCGGCCGGAGAA
CCTGCGTGCAATCCATCTTGTTCAATCATACTCTTCCTTTTTCAATATTATTGAAGCATTTATCAGGGTT
ATTGTCTCATGAGCGGATACATATTTGAATGTATTTAGAAAAATAAACAAATAGGGGTTCCGCGCACATT
TCCCCGAAAAGTGCCACCTGAACGAAGCATCTGTGCTTCATTTTGTAGAACAAAAATGCAACGCGAGAGC
GCTAATTTTTCAAACAAAGAATCTGAGCTGCATTTTTACAGAACAGAAATGCAACGCGAAAGCGCTATTT
TACCAACGAAGAATCTGTGCTTCATTTTTGTAAAACAAAAATGCAACGCGAGAGCGCTAATTTTTCAAAC
AAAGAATCTGAGCTGCATTTTTACAGAACAGAAATGCAACGCGAGAGCGCTATTTTACCAACAAAGAATC
TATACTTCTTTTTTGTTCTACAAAAATGCATCCCGAGAGCGCTATTTTTCTAACAAAGCATCTTAGATTA
CTTTTTTTCTCCTTTGTGCGCTCTATAATGCAGTCTCTTGATAACTTTTTGCACTGTAGGTCCGTTAAGG
TTAGAAGAAGGCTACTTTGGTGTCTATTTTCTCTTCCATAAAAAAAGCCTGACTCCACTTCCCGCGTTTA
CTGATTACTAGCGAAGCTGCGGGTGCATTTTTTCAAGATAAAGGCATCCCCGATTATATTCTATACCGAT
GTGGATTGCGCATACTTTGTGAACAGAAAGTGATAGCGTTGATGATTCTTCATTGGTCAGAAAATTATGA
ACGGTTTCTTCTATTTTGTCTCTATATACTACGTATAGGAAATGTTTACATTTTCGTATTGTTTTCGATT
CACTCTATGAATAGTTCTTACTACAATTTTTTTGTCTAAAGAGTAATACTAGAGATAAACATAAAAAATG
TAGAGGTCGAGTTTAGATGCAAGTTCAAGGAGCGAAAGGTGGATGGGTAGGTTATATAGGGATATAGCAC
AGAGATATATAGCAAAGAGATACTTTTGAGCAATGTTTGTGGAAGCGGTATTCGCAATATTTTAGTAGCT
CGTTACAGTCCGGTGCGTTTTTGGTTTTTTGAAAGTGCGTCTTCAGAGCGCTTTTGGTTTTCAAAAGCGC
TCTGAAGTTCCTATACTTTCTAGAGAATAGGAACTTCGGAATAGGAACTTCAAAGCGTTTCCGAAAACGA
GCGCTTCCGAAAATGCAACGCGAGCTGCGCACATACAGCTCACTGTTCACGTCGCACCTATATCTGCGTG
TTGCCTGTATATATATATACATGAGAAGAACGGCATAGTGCGTGTTTATGCTTAAATGCGTACTTATATG
CGTCTATTTATGTAGGATGAAAGGTAGTCTAGTACCTCCTGTGATATTATCCCATTCCATGCGGGGTATC
GTATGCTTCCTTCAGCACTACCCTTTAGCTGTTCTATATGCTGCCACTCCTCAATTGGATTAGTCTCATC
CTTCAATGCTATCATTTCCTTTGATATTGGATCATACTAAGAAACCATTATTATCATGACATTAACCTAT
AAAAATAGGCGTATCACGAGGCCCTTTCGTCTCGCGCGTTTCGGTGATGACGGTGAAAACCTCTGACACA
TGCAGCTCCCGGAGACGGTCACAGCTTGTCTGTAAGCGGATGCCGGGAGCAGACAAGCCCGTCAGGGCGC
GTCAGCGGGTGTTGGCGGGTGTCGGGGCTGGCTTAACTATGCGGCATCAGAGCAGATTGTACTGAGAGTG
CACCATAGATCAACGACATTACTATATATATAATATAGGAAGCATTTAATAGAACAGCATCGTAATATAT
GTGTACTTTGCAGTTATGACGCCAGATGGCAGTAGTGGAAGATATTCTTTATTGAAAAATAGCTTGTCAC
CTTACGTACAATCTTGATCCGGAGCTTTTCTTTTTTTGCCGATTAAGAATTAATTCGGTCGAAAAAAGAA
AAGGAGAGGGCCAAGAGGGAGGGCATTGGTGACTATTGAGCACGTGAGTATACGTGATTAAGCACACAAA
GGCAGCTTGGAGTATGTCTGTTATTAATTTCACAGGTAGTTCTGGTCCATTGGTGAAAGTTTGCGGCTTG
CAGAGCACAGAGGCCGCAGAATGTGCTCTAGATTCCGATGCTGACTTGCTGGGTATTATATGTGTGCCCA
ATAGAAAGAGAACAATTGACCCGGTTATTGCAAGGAAAATTTCAAGTCTTGTAAAAGCATATAAAAATAG
TTCAGGCACTCCGAAATACTTGGTTGGCGTGTTTCGTAATCAACCTAAGGAGGATGTTTTGGCTCTGGTC
AATGATTACGGCATTGATATCGTCCAACTGCATGGAGATGAGTCGTGGCAAGAATACCAAGAGTTCCTCG
GTTTGCCAGTTATTAAAAGACTCGTATTTCCAAAAGACTGCAACATACTACTCAGTGCAGCTTCACAGAA
ACCTCATTCGTTTATTCCCTTGTTTGATTCAGAAGCAGGTGGGACAGGTGAACTTTTGGATTGGAACTCG
ATTTCTGACTGGGTTGGAAGGCAAGAGAGCCCCGAAAGCTTACATTTTATGTTAGCTGGTGGACTGACGC
CAGAAAATGTTGGTGATGCGCTTAGATTAAATGGCGTTATTGGTGTTGATGTAAGCGGAGGTGTGGAGAC
AAATGGTGTAAAAGACTCTAACAAAATAGCAAATTTCGTCAAAAATGCTAAGAAATAGGTTATTACTGAG
TAGTATTTATTTAAGTATTGTTTGTGCACTTGCCGATCTATGCGGTGTGAAATACCGCACAGATGCGTAA
GGAGAAAATACCGCATCAGGAAATTGTAAGCGTTAATATTTTGTTAAAATTCGCGTTAAATTTTTGTTAA
ATCAGCTCATTTTTTAACCAATAGGCCGAAATCGGCAAAATCCCTTATAAATCAAAAGAATAGACCGAGA
TAGGGT
[37 nt withheld, positions 7217-7253]
AAAGAACGTGGACTCCAACGTCAAAGG
[49 nt withheld, positions 7281-7329]
T
[91 nt withheld, positions 7331-7421]
G
[124 nt withheld, positions 7423-7546]
CCATTCGCCATTCAGGCTGCGCAACTGTTGGGAAGGGCGAT
Features (pLannotate 1.2.2; 24 found; start..end, strand, type, name):
     30..734     +  promoter       ADH1 promoter: S. cerevisiae ADH1; promoter for alcohol dehydrogenase 1
    762..1202    +  CDS            GAL4 DNA binding domain: DNA binding domain of the GAL4 transcriptional activator; Saccharomyces cerevisiae GAL4 (truncated)
   1213..1231    +  promoter       T7 promoter: promoter for bacteriophage T7 RNA polymerase
   1305..1535    +  CDS            PI21 (fragment): PI21_ORYSJ - Also known as rMg40. Experimental evidence at transcript level: Swiss-Prot protein existence level 2. Involved in defense responses (PubMed:19696351, PubMed:26740780). Contributes to slowing defense responses toward Magnaporthe oryzae (PubMed:19696351). From Oryza sativa subsp. japonica (Rice).
   1622..1669    +  terminator     T7 terminator: transcription terminator for bacteriophage T7 RNA polymerase
   1696..1883    +  terminator     ADH1 terminator: S. cerevisiae ADH1; transcription terminator for the S. cerevisiae alcohol dehydrogenase 1 (ADH1) gene
   1931..1947    -  protein_bind   lac operator: The lac repressor binds to the lac operator to inhibit transcription in E. coli. This inhibition can be relieved by adding lactose or isopropyl-β-D-thiogalactopyranoside (IPTG). lac repressor encoded by lacI
   1955..1985    -  promoter       lac promoter: promoter for the E. coli lac operon
   2000..2021    -  protein_bind   CAP binding site: CAP binding activates transcription in the presence of cAMP. E. coli catabolite activator protein
   2034..2126    -  CDS            lacI (fragment): lac repressor; lacI; The lac repressor binds to the lac operator to inhibit transcription in E. coli. This inhibition can be relieved by adding lactose or isopropyl-β-D-thiogalactopyranoside (IPTG).
   2309..2897    -  rep_origin     ori: high-copy-number ColE1/pMB1/pBR322/pUC origin of replication
   3119..3135    +  polyA_signal   bGH poly(A) signal (fragment): bovine growth hormone polyadenylation signal
   3226..3273    -  polyA_signal   HSV TK poly(A) signal: herpes simplex virus thymidine kinase polyadenylation signal (Cole and Stacy, 1985)
   3332..3484    -  CDS            ble (fragment): BLE_KLEPN - Experimental evidence at protein level: Swiss-Prot protein existence level 1. Binding protein with a strong affinity to the bleomycin family of antibiotics. Binds to CL990; an antimitotic-antibiotic compound. From Klebsiella pneumoniae.
   3505..4299    -  CDS            NeoR/KanR: aminoglycoside phosphotransferase from Tn5; aph(3')-II (or nptII); confers resistance to neomycin, kanamycin, and G418 (Geneticin®)
   4300..4404    -  promoter       AmpR promoter: bla
   4431..5773    -  rep_origin     2μ ori: yeast 2μ plasmid origin of replication
   5841..5876    +  CDS            rop (fragment): Rop protein, which maintains plasmids at low copy number; rop
   5978..6027    +  misc_feature   bom (fragment): basis of mobility region from pBR322
   6166..6313    +  promoter       TRP1 promoter: S. cerevisiae TRP1
   6314..6988    +  CDS            TRP1: phosphoribosylanthranilate isomerase, required for tryptophan biosynthesis; S. cerevisiae TRP1; yeast auxotrophic marker
   7039..7090    +  misc_feature   bom (fragment): basis of mobility region from pBR322
   7118..7546    -  rep_origin     f1 ori (sequence partly withheld): f1 bacteriophage origin of replication; arrow indicates direction of (+) strand synthesis
   7550..29      -  CDS            lacZα (fragment) (across the origin): LacZα fragment of β-galactosidase; lacZ fragment
