[The description below was written by a language model from this plasmid's Addgene catalogue record and pLannotate feature annotations shown in this document.]
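Description:
pTL381 is a yeast two-hybrid "bait" plasmid built on the pGBKT7 backbone, a yeast expression shuttle vector. In E. coli it replicates from a high-copy ColE1/pUC-type origin and is selected with kanamycin through the Tn5 NeoR/KanR aminoglycoside phosphotransferase gene, which is driven by a bla (AmpR) promoter. In Saccharomyces cerevisiae it is maintained episomally by the 2μ origin and selected by tryptophan prototrophy through the TRP1 marker under its own promoter. An f1 origin is also present, and the annotation picks up various short backbone remnants (lac promoter/operator, and fragments of lacI, lacZα, rop, bom and ble) that play no evident role in the payload.

The expression cassette consists of the constitutive yeast ADH1 promoter driving the GAL4 DNA-binding domain, followed by a T7 promoter and then the insert, with T7 and ADH1 terminators downstream. The catalogue lists the insert as the rice (Oryza sativa) locus LOC_Os04g040600. The feature table annotates the corresponding 231-nt coding region as a fragment matching Pi21, a rice protein implicated in slowing defence responses to the blast fungus Magnaporthe oryzae. The layout is consistent with the insert being expressed as a fusion to the GAL4 DNA-binding domain, though the record does not state the reading frame or the cloning method. In a two-hybrid assay, such a fusion is co-expressed with a GAL4 activation-domain "prey", and a physical interaction between the two reconstitutes GAL4 activity and switches on reporter genes. The T7 promoter would additionally allow in vitro transcription of the insert. The associated publication concerns host-target binding by a conserved blast fungus effector, which suggests that this plasmid was used to test effector binding to a rice host protein.
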