Addgene plasmid #168442: pTL381
Purpose: pGBKT7 yeast two-hybrid plasmid
Depositing lab: Sophien Kamoun. Depositing organization: Sainsbury Laboratory, Norwich. Publication: A single amino acid polymorphism in a conserved effector of the multihost blast fungus pathogen expands host-target binding spectrum. Bentham AR, Petit-Houdenot Y, Win J, Chuma I, Terauchi R, Banfield MJ, Kamoun S, Langner T. PLoS Pathog. 2021 Nov 10;17(11):e1009957. doi: 10.1371/journal.ppat.1009957. eCollection 2021 Nov. PubMed 34758051.
Backbone
  Vector backbone: pGBKT7
  Vector type: Yeast Expression
Growth in bacteria
  Bacterial resistance: Kanamycin, 50 μg/mL
  Growth temperature: 37°C
  Growth strain: DH5alpha
  Copy number: High Copy
Gene/Insert
  Gene/Insert name: LOC_Os04g040600
  Species: Oryza sativa
  Cloning method: Unknown
Terms and licenses: Academic/Nonprofit Terms; Industry Terms: Not Available to Industry
How to cite: pTL381 was a gift from Sophien Kamoun (Addgene plasmid # 168442 ; http://n2t.net/addgene:168442 ; RRID:Addgene_168442)
