>Addgene plasmid #168442 | pTL381 | depositor partial sequence | sequence record 326542 | insert
GAATTCATGGCCATTCTGGTGATCACCGTGAACATGCAGTGCTGCCGCTGCAAAGAGAAGATCGACAAGA
TCCTGAACTGCCTGCGCTGCAAACACTGCATCGAGAAGATCGAGTACGAGGGCGAGAAAGTGATTGTGCG
CGGTAGCTTTTGCGCCGAAGAACTGCGTACCTGCATTTGGCGCAAAGCCGGCTGCAAAATCATCGTGAGC
ATCGTGATTGTGGAAGTTTGGCCGCCTCCGCCTCCGGCAGTTACCGTGAACGTGAAAGCCGATGTGACCG
CCACCGCCGTGGCCGGATCC
